>Addgene plasmid #111753 | AF10_OM-LZ | addgene full sequence | sequence record 212912 | Addgene NGS Result
TGGCGAATGGG
[124 nt withheld, positions 12-135]
C
[91 nt withheld, positions 137-227]
A
[49 nt withheld, positions 229-277]
CCTTTGACGTTGGAGTCCACGTTCTTT
[37 nt withheld, positions 305-341]
ACCCTATCTCGGTCTATTCTTTTGATTTATAAGGGATTTTGCCGATTTCGGCCTATTGGTTAAAAAATGA
GCTGATTTAACAAAAATTTAACGCGAATTTTAACAAAATATTAACGCTTACAATTTAGGTGGCACTTTTC
GGGGAAATGTGCGCGGAACCCCTATTTGTTTATTTTTCTAAATACATTCAAATATGTATCCGCTCATGAA
TTAATTCTTAGAAAAACTCATCGAGCATCAAATGAAACTGCAATTTATTCATATCAGGATTATCAATACC
ATATTTTTGAAAAAGCCGTTTCTGTAATGAAGGAGAAAACTCACCGAGGCAGTTCCATAGGATGGCAAGA
TCCTGGTATCGGTCTGCGATTCCGACTCGTCCAACATCAATACAACCTATTAATTTCCCCTCGTCAAAAA
TAAGGTTATCAAGTGAGAAATCACCATGAGTGACGACTGAATCCGGTGAGAATGGCAAAAGTTTATGCAT
TTCTTTCCAGACTTGTTCAACAGGCCAGCCATTACGCTCGTCATCAAAATCACTCGCATCAACCAAACCG
TTATTCATTCGTGATTGCGCCTGAGCGAGACGAAATACGCGATCGCTGTTAAAAGGACAATTACAAACAG
GAATCGAATGCAACCGGCGCAGGAACACTGCCAGCGCATCAACAATATTTTCACCTGAATCAGGATATTC
TTCTAATACCTGGAATGCTGTTTTCCCGGGGATCGCAGTGGTGAGTAACCATGCATCATCAGGAGTACGG
ATAAAATGCTTGATGGTCGGAAGAGGCATAAATTCCGTCAGCCAGTTTAGTCTGACCATCTCATCTGTAA
CATCATTGGCAACGCTACCTTTGCCATGTTTCAGAAACAACTCTGGCGCATCGGGCTTCCCATACAATCG
ATAGATTGTCGCACCTGATTGCCCGACATTATCGCGAGCCCATTTATACCCATATAAATCAGCATCCATG
TTGGAATTTAATCGCGGCCTAGAGCAAGACGTTTCCCGTTGAATATGGCTCATAACACCCCTTGTATTAC
TGTTTATGTAAGCAGACAGTTTTATTGTTCATGACCAAAATCCCTTAACGTGAGTTTTCGTTCCACTGAG
CGTCAGACCCCGTAGAAAAGATCAAAGGATCTTCTTGAGATCCTTTTTTTCTGCGCGTAATCTGCTGCTT
GCAAACAAAAAAACCACCGCTACCAGCGGTGGTTTGTTTGCCGGATCAAGAGCTACCAACTCTTTTTCCG
AAGGTAACTGGCTTCAGCAGAGCGCAGATACCAAATACTGTCCTTCTAGTGTAGCCGTAGTTAGGCCACC
ACTTCAAGAACTCTGTAGCACCGCCTACATACCTCGCTCTGCTAATCCTGTTACCAGTGGCTGCTGCCAG
TGGCGATAAGTCGTGTCTTACCGGGTTGGACTCAAGACGATAGTTACCGGATAAGGCGCAGCGGTCGGGC
TGAACGGGGGGTTCGTGCACACAGCCCAGCTTGGAGCGAACGACCTACACCGAACTGAGATACCTACAGC
GTGAGCTATGAGAAAGCGCCACGCTTCCCGAAGGGAGAAAGGCGGACAGGTATCCGGTAAGCGGCAGGGT
CGGAACAGGAGAGCGCACGAGGGAGCTTCCAGGGGGAAACGCCTGGTATCTTTATAGTCCTGTCGGGTTT
CGCCACCTCTGACTTGAGCGTCGATTTTTGTGATGCTCGTCAGGGGGGCGGAGCCTATGGAAAAACGCCA
GCAACGCGGCCTTTTTACGGTTCCTGGCCTTTTGCTGGCCTTTTGCTCACATGTTCTTTCCTGCGTTATC
CCCTGATTCTGTGGATAACCGTATTACCGCCTTTGAGTGAGCTGATACCGCTCGCCGCAGCCGAACGACC
GAGCGCAGCGAGTCAGTGAGCGAGGAAGCGGAAGAGCGCCTGATGCGGTATTTTCTCCTTACGCATCTGT
GCGGTATTTCACACCGCAATGGTGCACTCTCAGTACAATCTGCTCTGATGCCGCATAGTTAAGCCAGTAT
ACACTCCGCTATCGCTACGTGACTGGGTCATGGCTGCGCCCCGACACCCGCCAACACCCGCTGACGCGCC
CTGACGGGCTTGTCTGCTCCCGGCATCCGCTTACAGACAAGCTGTGACCGTCTCCGGGAGCTGCATGTGT
CAGAGGTTTTCACCGTCATCACCGAAACGCGCGAGGCAGCTGCGGTAAAGCTCATCAGCGTGGTCGTGAA
GCGATTCACAGATGTCTGCCTGTTCATCCGCGTCCAGCTCGTTGAGTTTCTCCAGAAGCGTTAATGTCTG
GCTTCTGATAAAGCGGGCCATGTTAAGGGCGGTTTTTTCCTGTTTGGTCACTGATGCCTCCGTGTAAGGG
GGATTTCTGTTCATGGGGGTAATGATACCGATGAAACGAGAGAGGATGCTCACGATACGGGTTACTGATG
ATGAACATGCCCGGTTACTGGAACGTTGTGAGGGTAAACAACTGGCGGTATGGATGCGGCGGGACCAGAG
AAAAATCACTCAGGGTCAATGCCAGCGCTTCGTTAATACAGATGTAGGTGTTCCACAGGGTAGCCAGCAG
CATCCTGCGATGCAGATCCGGAACATAATGGTGCAGGGCGCTGACTTCCGCGTTTCCAGACTTTACGAAA
CACGGAAACCGAAGACCATTCATGTTGTTGCTCAGGTCGCAGACGTTTTGCAGCAGCAGTCGCTTCACGT
TCGCTCGCGTATCGGTGATTCATTCTGCTAACCAGTAAGGCAACCCCGCCAGCCTAGCCGGGTCCTCAAC
GACAGGAGCACGATCATGCGCACCCGTGGGGCCGCCATGCCGGCGATAATGGCCTGCTTCTCGCCGAAAC
GTTTGGTGGCGGGACCAGTGACGAAGGCTTGAGCGAGGGCGTGCAAGATTCCGAATACCGCAAGCGACAG
GCCGATCATCGTCGCGCTCCAGCGAAAGCGGTCCTCGCCGAAAATGACCCAGAGCGCTGCCGGCACCTGT
CCTACGAGTTGCATGATAAAGAAGACAGTCATAAGTGCGGCGACGATAGTCATGCCCCGCGCCCACCGGA
AGGAGCTGACTGGGTTGAAGGCTCTCAAGGGCATCGGTCGAGATCCCGGTGCCTAATGAGTGAGCTAACT
TACATTAATTGCGTTGCGCTCACTGCCCGCTTTCCAGTCGGGAAACCTGTCGTGCCAGCTGCATTAATGA
ATCGGCCAACGCGCGGGGAGAGGCGGTTTGCGTATTGGGCGCCAGGGTGGTTTTTCTTTTCACCAGTGAG
ACGGGCAACAGCTGATTGCCCTTCACCGCCTGGCCCTGAGAGAGTTGCAGCAAGCGGTCCACGCTGGTTT
GCCCCAGCAGGCGAAAATCCTGTTTGATGGTGGTTAACGGCGGGATATAACATGAGCTGTCTTCGGTATC
GTCGTATCCCACTACCGAGATATCCGCACCAACGCGCAGCCCGGACTCGGTAATGGCGCGCATTGCGCCC
AGCGCCATCTGATCGTTGGCAACCAGCATCGCAGTGGGAACGATGCCCTCATTCAGCATTTGCATGGTTT
GTTGAAAACCGGACATGGCACTCCAGTCGCCTTCCCGTTCCGCTATCGGCTGAATTTGATTGCGAGTGAG
ATATTTATGCCAGCCAGCCAGACGCAGACGCGCCGAGACAGAACTTAATGGGCCCGCTAACAGCGCGATT
TGCTGGTGACCCAATGCGACCAGATGCTCCACGCCCAGTCGCGTACCGTCTTCATGGGAGAAAATAATAC
TGTTGATGGGTGTCTGGTCAGAGACATCAAGAAATAACGCCGGAACATTAGTGCAGGCAGCTTCCACAGC
AATGGCATCCTGGTCATCCAGCGGATAGTTAATGATCAGCCCACTGACGCGTTGCGCGAGAAGATTGTGC
ACCGCCGCTTTACAGGCTTCGACGCCGCTTCGTTCTACCATCGACACCACCACGCTGGCACCCAGTTGAT
CGGCGCGAGATTTAATCGCCGCGACAATTTGCGACGGCGCGTGCAGGGCCAGACTGGAGGTGGCAACGCC
AATCAGCAACGACTGTTTGCCCGCCAGTTGTTGTGCCACGCGGTTGGGAATGTAATTCAGCTCCGCCATC
GCCGCTTCCACTTTTTCCCGCGTTTTCGCAGAAACGTGGCTGGCCTGGTTCACCACGCGGGAAACGGTCT
GATAAGAGACACCGGCATACTCTGCGACATCGTATAACGTTACTGGTTTCACATTCACCACCCTGAATTG
ACTCTCTTCCGGGCGCTATCATGCCATACCGCGAAAGGTTTTGCGCCATTCGATGGTGTCCGGGATCTCG
ACGCTCTCCCTTATGCGACTCCTGCATTAGGAAGCAGCCCAGTAGTAGGTTGAGGCCGTTGAGCACCGCC
GCCGCAAGGAATGGTGCATGCAAGGAGATGGCGCCCAACAGTCCCCCGGCCACGGGGCCTGCCACCATAC
CCACGCCGAAACAAGCGCTCATGAGCCCGAAGTGGCGAGCCCGATCTTCCCCATCGGTGATGTCGGCGAT
ATAGGCGCCAGCAACCGCACCTGTGGCGCCGGTGATGCCGGCCACGATGCGTCCGGCGTAGAGGATCGAG
ATCTCGATCCCGCGAAATTAATACGACTCACTATAGGGGAATTGTGAGCGGATAACAATTCCCCTCTAGA
AATAATTTTGTTTAACTTTAAGAAGGAGATATACCATGCATCATCATCATCATCACAGCAGCGGCAGAGA
AAACTTGTATTTCCAGGGCAGCAGTTTGGAAAATCTGCCTCCAGTAGCAGCCAGCATAGAACAGCTTTTG
GAGAGGCAGTGGAGTGAAGGACAGCAATTTTTACTAGAACAGGGTACTCCTAGTGACATTTTAGGAATGC
TGAAGTCATTACACCAACTTCAAGTTGAAAACCGAAGATTAGAGGAACAAATTAAAAACTTGACTGCCAA
AAAGGAACGGCTTCAGTTATTGAATGCACAGCTTTCATGATGACGAAGCTTGCGGCCGCACTCGAGCACC
ACCACCACCACCACTGAGATCCGGCTGCTAACAAAGCCCGAAAGGAAGCTGAGTTGGCTGCTGCCACCGC
TGAGCAATAACTAGCATAACCCCTTGGGGCCTCTAAACGGGTCTTGAGGGGTTTTTTGCTGAAAGGAGGA
ACTATATCCGGAT
Features (pLannotate 1.2.2; 20 found; start..end, strand, type, name):
     12..440     +  rep_origin     f1 ori (sequence partly withheld): f1 bacteriophage origin of replication; arrow indicates direction of (+) strand synthesis
    493..550     +  promoter       AmpR promoter (fragment): bla
    559..1374    -  CDS            KanR: aminoglycoside phosphotransferase; aph(3')-Ia; confers resistance to kanamycin in bacteria or G418 (Geneticin®) in eukaryotes
   1496..2084    +  rep_origin     ori: high-copy-number ColE1/pMB1/pBR322/pUC origin of replication
   2270..2409    -  misc_feature   bom: basis of mobility region from pBR322
   2511..2702    -  CDS            rop: Rop protein, which maintains plasmids at low copy number; rop
   2719..3099    +  CDS            YPB1_ECOLX: Protein predicted: Swiss-Prot protein existence level 4. From Escherichia coli.
   3171..3462    -  CDS            TcR (fragment): tetracycline efflux protein; tet; confers resistance to tetracycline
   3477..3498    -  protein_bind   CAP binding site: CAP binding activates transcription in the presence of cAMP. E. coli catabolite activator protein
   3511..4593    -  CDS            lacI: lac repressor; lacI; The lac repressor binds to the lac operator to inhibit transcription in E. coli. This inhibition can be relieved by adding lactose or isopropyl-β-D-thiogalactopyranoside (IPTG).
   4594..4671    -  promoter       lacI promoter: lacI
   4679..4958    -  CDS            TcR (fragment): tetracycline efflux protein; tet; confers resistance to tetracycline
   4980..4998    +  promoter       T7 promoter: promoter for bacteriophage T7 RNA polymerase
   4999..5023    +  protein_bind   lac operator: The lac repressor binds to the lac operator to inhibit transcription in E. coli. This inhibition can be relieved by adding lactose or isopropyl-β-D-thiogalactopyranoside (IPTG). lac repressor encoded by lacI
   5038..5060    +  RBS            RBS: efficient ribosome binding site from bacteriophage T7 gene 10 (Olins and Rangwala, 1989)
   5068..5086    +  CDS            capTEV™ (fragment): composite tag for in vivo biotinylation, TEV protease cleavage, and 6xHis tagging
   5121..5348    +  CDS            MLLT10 (fragment): AF10_HUMAN - Also known as AF10 From Homo sapiens (Human).
   5378..5395    +  CDS            9xHis (fragment): 9xHis affinity tag
   5405..5454    +  CDS            SET1 (fragment): solubility-enhancement tag derived from T7 phage gene 10B
   5462..5509    +  terminator     T7 terminator: transcription terminator for bacteriophage T7 RNA polymerase
