[The description below was written by a language model from this plasmid's Addgene catalogue record and pLannotate feature annotations shown in this document.]
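Description:
AF10_OM-LZ is a bacterial expression plasmid built on the pET28-MHL backbone, made to produce a short fragment of human MLLT10 (AF10) for structure determination. The 228 bp insert encodes residues 720–795, the octapeptide motif–leucine zipper (OM-LZ) region of AF10, and was introduced by ligation-independent cloning. The sequenced plasmid is about 5.5 kb. It carries a kanamycin resistance gene (aph(3')-Ia) for selection, a ColE1/pMB1-type origin together with the bom site and rop gene inherited from pBR322, and an f1 phage origin. The catalogue lists the plasmid as high copy, although rop is normally associated with reduced copy number.

Expression follows the standard pET arrangement. A T7 promoter with an adjacent lac operator and the T7 gene 10 ribosome binding site drives the open reading frame, a T7 terminator lies downstream, and a plasmid-borne lacI gene supplies repressor. Transcription therefore depends on T7 RNA polymerase from the host and is inducible with IPTG. The AF10 fragment is fused at its N terminus to a 6xHis tag followed by a TEV protease cleavage site, which allows metal-affinity purification and later tag removal. The annotation tool labels part of this leader as a "capTEV" fragment. It also detects a short His-tag-like stretch and a T7 gene 10-derived fragment downstream of the insert. These are probably residual vector sequence, and the record does not say whether they are translated. The short tetracycline-resistance fragments and the predicted E. coli ORF likewise appear to be backbone remnants. The associated publication concerns the DOT1L–AF10 complex and its role in MLL-AF10 leukemogenesis, and the record links this construct to a deposited crystal structure.
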