Addgene plasmid #111753: AF10_OM-LZ
Purpose: Bacterial expression for structure determination
Depositing lab: Cheryl Arrowsmith. Depositing organization: University of Toronto. Publication: Structural and functional analysis of the DOT1L-AF10 complex reveals mechanistic insights into MLL-AF10-associated leukemogenesis. Zhang H, Zhou B, Qin S, Xu J, Harding R, Tempel W, Nayak V, Li Y, Loppnau P, Dou Y, Min J. Genes Dev. 2018 Mar 1;32(5-6):341-346. doi: 10.1101/gad.311639.118. Epub 2018 Mar 21. PubMed 29563185.
Backbone
  Vector backbone: pET28-MHL
  Backbone manufacturer: Arrowsmith lab (Addgene plasmid# 26096)
  Vector type: Bacterial Expression
Growth in bacteria
  Bacterial resistance: Kanamycin, 50 μg/mL
  Growth temperature: 37°C
  Growth strain: DH5alpha
  Copy number: High Copy
Gene/Insert
  Gene/Insert name: MLLT10 (alt names: PDB ID: 6CKN; gi|57546900)
  Species: H. sapiens (human)
  Insert size (bp): 228
  Mutation: Contains the OM-LZ region of AF10 (residues 720-795)
  Entrez Gene: MLLT10 (a.k.a. AF10)
  Promoter: T7
  Tag / fusion protein: 6x His - TEV (N terminal on insert)
  Cloning method: Ligation Independent Cloning
  Sequencing primers: 5′ T7; 3′ T7-term
Terms and licenses: Academic/Nonprofit Terms; Industry Terms: Not Available to Industry
Depositor comments: N-Tag:MHHHHHHSSGRENLYFQG. MLLT10:JMC076-B05:C227962. SGC link: http://www.thesgc.org/structures/6CKN/
How to cite: AF10_OM-LZ was a gift from Cheryl Arrowsmith (Addgene plasmid # 111753 ; http://n2t.net/addgene:111753 ; RRID:Addgene_111753)
