>Addgene plasmid #111753 | AF10_OM-LZ | depositor partial sequence | sequence record 209904 | insert
AGCAGTTTGGAAAATCTGCCTCCAGTAGCAGCCAGCATAGAACAGCTTTTGGAGAGGCAGTGGAGTGAAG
GACAGCAATTTTTACTAGAACAGGGTACTCCTAGTGACATTTTAGGAATGCTGAAGTCATTACACCAACT
TCAAGTTGAAAACCGAAGATTAGAGGAACAAATTAAAAACTTGACTGCCAAAAAGGAACGGCTTCAGTTA
TTGAATGCACAGCTTTCA
